Addgene plasmid #82934: pDONR223_DAXX_WT_V5
Purpose: Gateway Donor vector containing DAXX, used as an over expression control for gene expression analysis. Part of the Target Accelerator Plasmid Collection.
Depositing lab: Jesse Boehm & Matthew Meyerson & David Root. Depositing organization: Broad Institute. Publication: High-throughput Phenotyping of Lung Cancer Somatic Mutations. Berger AH, Brooks AN, Wu X, Shrestha Y, Chouinard C, Piccioni F, Bagul M, Kamburov A, Imielinski M, Hogstrom L, Zhu C, Yang X, Pantel S, Sakai R, Watson J, Kaplan N, Campbell JD, Singh S, Root DE, Narayan R, Natoli T, Lahr DL, Tirosh I, Tamayo P, Getz G, Wong B, Doench J, Subramanian A, Golub TR, Meyerson M, Boehm JS. Cancer Cell. 2016 Aug 8;30(2):214-28. doi: 10.1016/j.ccell.2016.06.022. Epub 2016 Jul 28. PubMed 27478040.
Backbone
  Vector backbone: pDONR223
  Backbone manufacturer: Invitrogen
  Vector type: Gateway Entry vector
Growth in bacteria
  Bacterial resistance: Spectinomycin, 50 μg/mL
  Growth temperature: 37°C
  Growth strain: DH5alpha
  Copy number: High Copy
Gene/Insert
  Gene/Insert name: DAXX (alt name: NM_001141969)
  Species: H. sapiens (human)
  Entrez Gene: DAXX (a.k.a. BING2, DAP6, EAP1, SMIM40)
  Promoter: None
  Cloning method: Gateway Cloning
  Sequencing primers: 5′ M13pUC-fwd; 3′ M13-Rev
Terms and licenses: Academic/Nonprofit Terms; Industry Terms: Not Available to Industry
Depositor comments: Open state: NO stop codon immediately follows insert
How to cite: pDONR223_DAXX_WT_V5 was a gift from Jesse Boehm & Matthew Meyerson & David Root (Addgene plasmid # 82934 ; http://n2t.net/addgene:82934 ; RRID:Addgene_82934)
