[The description below was written by a language model from this plasmid's Addgene catalogue record and pLannotate feature annotations shown in this document.]
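Description:
pDONR223_DAXX_WT_V5 is a Gateway entry clone built on the Invitrogen pDONR223 backbone and carrying the wild-type human DAXX open reading frame (reference transcript NM_001141969). It is a bacterial propagation and shuttle plasmid rather than an expression vector. The record lists no promoter for the insert, and the roughly 5 kb sequence contains only a high-copy ColE1/pUC-type origin and the aadA (SmR) gene conferring spectinomycin/streptomycin resistance. The table also shows small remnants of a class 1 integron promoter and a gentamicin acetyltransferase fragment upstream of that marker. rrnB T1 and T2 terminators lie next to the cloning region, where they help insulate it from read-through transcription, and short lacZα and lacI fragments are annotated as backbone remnants.

The DAXX coding sequence spans the numbering origin of the sequenced record and is flanked on both sides by attL recombination sites. The annotation tool labels both as attL3, although they serve as the paired attL sites of an entry clone. A T7 promoter lies just outside one site, on the opposite strand to the annotated DAXX CDS. These sites allow LR Clonase-mediated transfer of the ORF into any compatible destination vector. The depositor notes the insert is in the "open" configuration, with no stop codon directly after it, so the ORF can be read through into a C-terminal tag supplied by a destination vector. The "V5" in the name presumably refers to this, since no V5 tag is annotated in the entry clone itself. DAXX encodes a transcriptional corepressor associated with PML nuclear bodies. The clone belongs to the Target Accelerator Plasmid Collection and was used as an overexpression control in gene expression analysis, in a study phenotyping lung cancer somatic mutations.
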