Features (pLannotate 1.2.2; 12 found; start..end, strand, type, name):
   1305..1400    -  protein_bind   attL3: mutant version of attL; recombination site for the Gateway® LR reaction LR Clonase™
   1417..1453    +  CDS            lacZα (fragment): LacZα fragment of β-galactosidase; lacZ fragment
   1500..1543    -  terminator     rrnB T1 terminator: Escherichia coli rrnB; transcription terminator T1 from the E. coli rrnB gene
   1675..1702    +  terminator     rrnB T2 terminator: transcription terminator T2 from the E. coli rrnB gene
   1757..1849    -  CDS            lacI (fragment): lac repressor; lacI; The lac repressor binds to the lac operator to inhibit transcription in E. coli. This inhibition can be relieved by adding lactose or isopropyl-β-D-thiogalactopyranoside (IPTG).
   2032..2620    -  rep_origin     ori: high-copy-number ColE1/pMB1/pBR322/pUC origin of replication
   2713..3504    -  CDS            SmR: aminoglycoside adenylyltransferase (Murphy, 1985); aadA; confers resistance to spectinomycin and streptomycin
   3511..3567    -  CDS            GmR (fragment): gentamycin acetyltransferase; aacC1; confers resistance to gentamycin
   3743..3766    -  promoter       Pc promoter (fragment): intI1 (promoter lies within the coding sequence); class 1 integron promoter
   3956..3974    +  promoter       T7 promoter: promoter for bacteriophage T7 RNA polymerase
   3993..4088    +  protein_bind   attL3: mutant version of attL; recombination site for the Gateway® LR reaction LR Clonase™
   4093..1299    -  CDS            DAXX (across the origin): DAXX_HUMAN - Also known as BING2, DAP6. Experimental evidence at protein level: Swiss-Prot protein existence level 1. Transcription corepressor known to repress transcriptional potential of several sumoylated transcription factors. Down-regulates basal and activated transcription. Its transcription repressor activity is modulated by recruiting it to subnuclear compartments like the nucleolus or PML/POD/ND10 nuclear bodies through interactions with MCSR1 and PML, respectively. Seems to regulate transcription in PML/POD/ND10 nuclear bodies together with PML and may influence TNFRSF6-dependent ap
>Addgene plasmid #82934 | pDONR223_DAXX_WT_V5 | addgene full sequence | sequence record 162393 | Addgene NGS result
AGCTCTGGAGGCAGAAGGGCACCCCTGGGATGCCATTCCACTAGGGCCCTCACCAGAATCCAAGGAGGCT
TCGGGGGTGTCTGCAGAGTGGGAAGAGGTGCCTTGGAGCCGAGCTCTTCTCTTTTTTCTCTCGCCCTCCT
CACTTTTGTCTTGCAACATTGCATATTTGGAGATGACCTCATCCAGCCGACTCATGGCCAAACTCCGGTT
TTCCCGAAGGCGCCGGGCCAACACAGGATCTGATAGTGCAGGGTCAACGCCTGGCCTATAGTCATCTGTG
AGGTGGCAGCCAAAGTTGTAGATGAGATCGAGGTGACGTCGCTCCTGTAACCTGATGCCCACATCTCGGA
AGGCATCCTGAGCCATGAGCTGGAGCTGCTGTCGGGGGAGGCCAAGGCTGTGTCGGGCAGCTGCCTTCTC
TACAGCCCGAAGCACATCCCCATAGTCAGGGAAGGTATCAGGCCCTGGCTTGTTGATGAGCCGCTCAATG
CGCCTGTTAACCTCTGGGTAGCGGGTGCCACGGTAGGGGATGCGCTGCTCTATGACACGGCCGGTCAGTG
AAGAGCAGTCTTTCAGCTCACATAGTCGCCCAAAGAGGCGGATCAGCTTACGCTTCAACCGTGCCTCCTG
CAGGTATGCGGAGTCTGGGTCATCCAATTCTGAGAGATCCAACTCCTTTTCCTGCAGCCGCCGGATCTCT
GCCACATAGAGCGCCAGCAGCTGCTCCAAACGCTGGATCTGCCGCCGGGAACCACGGGTCCTTGGAGACT
GAGAGGCAGTGTTTTCAGCATTTGTGGGGTCCAAGGAGAGGTGTGTGGGAGGGTTATTCCCAGAGGGCTC
ATTGGAGGTGGTGGCGGCAGGGGCCAAGTTCAGCTTCTTTTTGGCTGAGTGGGCCTTGAGAACAGTGCAG
AGCTCATTGATGTAGACATAGAGCTTGGCTGGCCGGCTCCGGGCCCGAGACAGGACCCTAGAGAGGATGT
TGCAGAACTCCGCCGAGGCCAAAAACAGAGAGTGGGCACGTTGCTGCCGGTTATAGAGGAATGGGACCAC
CTCAGGGTGGTCTGCTGTCTGCATCTTACAAAGTTCAAGGAACTCTTCGAACAGCTTCTCATTCTCCAGC
TTGTAGCATTTCTTGCCGCCCGAACTACTGCTTCCTCTGGCCCCATGAGGCTCAGAGGAGCTAGGGGCTT
CTGCCCCAGGTGAGGCCGCATTGGGGAGTGGGTGGGAGGGCCCTGGCTGAGCAGCTGCTTCATCTTCGTC
ATCATCATCCAGCACGATGATGCTGTTAGCGGTGGCCATGGTGCCAACTTTTTTGTACAAAGTTGGCATT
ATAAAAAAGCATTGCTCATCAATTTGTTGCAACGAACAGGTCACTATCAGTCAAAATAAAATCATTATTT
GGGGCCCGAGCTTAAGACTGGCCGTCGTTTTACAACGTCGTGACTGGGAAAACATCCATGCTAGCGTTAA
CGCGAGAGTAGGGAACTGCCAGGCATCAAATAAAACGAAAGGCTCAGTCGGAAGACTGGGCCTTTCGTTT
TATCTGTTGTTTGTCGGTGAACGCTCTCCTGAGTAGGACAAATCCGCCGGGAGCGGATTTGAACGTTGTG
AAGCAACGGCCCGGAGGGTGGCGGGCAGGACGCCCGCCATAAACTGCCAGGCATCAAACTAAGCAGAAGG
CCATCCTGACGGATGGCCTTTTTGCGTTTCTACAAACTCTTCCTGGCTAGCGGTACGCGTATTAATTGCG
TTGCGCTCACTGCCCGCTTTCCAGTCGGGAAACCTGTCGTGCCAGCTGCATTAATGAATCGGCCAACGCG
CGGGGAGAGGCGGTTTGCGTATTGGGCGCTCTTCCGCTTCCTCGCTCACTGACTCGCTGCGCTCGGTCGT
TCGGCTGCGGCGAGCGGTATCAGCTCACTCAAAGGCGGTAATACGGTTATCCACAGAATCAGGGGATAAC
GCAGGAAAGAACATGTGAGCAAAAGGCCAGCAAAAGGCCAGGAACCGTAAAAAGGCCGCGTTGCTGGCGT
TTTTCCATAGGCTCCGCCCCCCTGACGAGCATCACAAAAATCGACGCTCAAGTCAGAGGTGGCGAAACCC
GACAGGACTATAAAGATACCAGGCGTTTCCCCCTGGAAGCTCCCTCGTGCGCTCTCCTGTTCCGACCCTG
CCGCTTACCGGATACCTGTCCGCCTTTCTCCCTTCGGGAAGCGTGGCGCTTTCTCATAGCTCACGCTGTA
GGTATCTCAGTTCGGTGTAGGTCGTTCGCTCCAAGCTGGGCTGTGTGCACGAACCCCCCGTTCAGCCCGA
CCGCTGCGCCTTATCCGGTAACTATCGTCTTGAGTCCAACCCGGTAAGACACGACTTATCGCCACTGGCA
GCAGCCACTGGTAACAGGATTAGCAGAGCGAGGTATGTAGGCGGTGCTACAGAGTTCTTGAAGTGGTGGC
CTAACTACGGCTACACTAGAAGAACAGTATTTGGTATCTGCGCTCTGCTGAAGCCAGTTACCTTCGGAAA
AAGAGTTGGTAGCTCTTGATCCGGCAAACAAACCACCGCTGGTAGCGGTGGTTTTTTTGTTTGCAAGCAG
CAGATTACGCGCAGAAAAAAAGGATCTCAAGAAGATCCTTTGATCTTTTCTACGGGGTCTGACGCTCAGT
GGAACGACGCGTAACTCACGTTAAGGGATTTTGGTCATGGGTGGCTCGAGGGTTATTTGCCGACTACCTT
GGTGATCTCGCCTTTCACGTAGTGGACAAATTCTTCCAACTGATCTGCGCGCGAGGCCAAGCGATCTTCT
TCTTGTCCAAGATAAGCCTGTCTAGCTTCAAGTATGACGGGCTGATACTGGGCCGGCAGGCGCTCCATTG
CCCAGTCGGCAGCGACATCCTTCGGCGCGATTTTGCCGGTTACTGCGCTGTACCAAATGCGGGACAACGT
AAGCACTACATTTCGCTCATCGCCAGCCCAGTCGGGCGGCGAGTTCCATAGCGTTAAGGTTTCATTTAGC
GCCTCAAATAGATCCTGTTCAGGAACCGGATCAAAGAGTTCCTCCGCCGCTGGACCTACCAAGGCAACGC
TATGTTCTCTTGCTTTTGTCAGCAAGATAGCCAGATCAATGTCGATCGTGGCTGGCTCGAAGATACCTGC
AAGAATGTCATTGCGCTGCCATTCTCCAAATTGCAGTTCGCGCTTAGCTGGATAACGCCACGGAATGATG
TCGTCGTGCACAACAATGGTGACTTCTACAGCGCGGAGAATCTCGCTCTCTCCAGGGGAAGCCGAAGTTT
CCAAAAGGTCGTTGATCAAAGCTCGCCGCGTTGTTTCATCAAGCCTTACGGTCACCGTAACCAGCAAATC
AATATCACTGTGTGGCTTCAGGCCGCCATCCACTGCGGAGCCGTACAAATGTACGGCCAGCAACGTCGGT
TCGAGATGGCGCTCGATGACGCCAACTACCTCTGATAGTTGAGTCGATACTTCGGCGATCACCGCTTCCC
TCATAATGTTTAACTTTGTTTTAGGGCGACTGCCCTGCTGCGTAACATCGTTGCTGCTCCATAACATCAA
ACATCGACCCACGGCGTAACGCGCTTGCTGCTTGGATGCCCGAGGCATAGACTGTACCCCAAAAAAACAG
TCATAACAAGCCATGAAAACCGCCACTGCGCCGTTACCACCGCTGCGTTCGGTCAAGGTTCTGGACCAGT
TGCGTGAGCGCATACGCTACTTGCATTACAGCTTACGAACCGAACAGGCTTATGTCCACTGGGTTCGTGC
CTTCATCCGTTTCCACGGTGTGCGTCACCCGGCAACCTTGGGTAGCAGCGAAGTCGAGGCATTTCTGTCC
TGGCTGGTCTAGAGGAGGCATGATGATATATTTTTATCTTGTGCAATGTAACATCAGAGATTTTGAGACA
CGGGCCAGAGCTGCCAGGAAACAGCTATGACCATGTAATACGACTCACTATAGGGGATATCAGCTGGATG
GCAAATAATGATTTTATTTTGACTGATAGTGACCTGTTCGTTGCAACAAATTGATAAGCAATGCTTTCTT
ATAATGCCAACTTTGTACAAGAAAGTTGGCAAATCAGAGTCTGAGAGCACGATGATCTCTTCTGGATCGC
ATTGTGTGGCCACACTTGTCTTGCAAGTACCAGGCCGAGGAGGCTGTGAATGGGGGGTTTGGGACAGCCG
GGCTGGAGAAGGGATGCAGAGGGAGCTGGTCACCAGGCCATGGCTGGGAGAGTCCACCCTCGTGGAGGAA
TCAGCAACTGGGGCCAAGGAAGCCAAGGGGGAAGGTGGGCTGGGCAGGGTACATATCTTTTTCCCATTCT
TCTCATGCACTGACCTTTGCCTTTCCACATAGCTGTTTCCTAATGGCCCTGATCCTGTTTGCTTCTTCTC
CTTCCGAGATTTTTTGCAGGGGGGACCAGAATCTCCCCAGTTGTGAGGAGAGACGCCTCCATTGAAGGAA
GTAGAAGAGACCATGCCTGCTCCATTCTCTAAGACAGTGGTGAAGGGCTCCTCTGATTGCTTCCTGGAAG
AGGAAATGTCCGTCTCCACAGAGGAAGGGGTATCCAGGGGCAAAGCTTCAATCTCTAGCTCAAAGAGCTG
AGACACAGGGCTTTCTTCCTCCAGGGTCAGCTCCTCAGGCTGTTCTCCATTGCTTTCAGCATCTATGCTG
GAGGGGGCCAGGGGTTCTTCTGACAGTAACGATGGTGACACTATGCGTCCTTTGTTTTGCTGCTCCCCTG
AAGATCTGCTGATCTGTTTGCCAGGTTCCAGGTTCTTTTCATTGGAGATCTGTAGTGAGGACATGGGGCT
CTTGTCTCCATCTTTACCTGCTGCTGCTTCTTCCTCTTCGTCCTCCTCTTCATCATCCTCCTGACCCTCC
TGCATCTGTTCCAGATCCTCCTCCTCTTCAGAATCTGTGGCCTCCTCCTCTTCTTCTTCCTCCTCCTCCT
CCTCTTCCTCATCACTCTCCTCATCGTCTTCGTCATCTGTCTC
