>Addgene plasmid #82934 | pDONR223_DAXX_WT_V5 | depositor partial sequence | sequence record 157660 | Insert sequence
ATGGCCACCGCTAACAGCATCATCGTGCTGGATGATGATGACGAAGATGAAGCAGCTGCTCAGCCAGGGC
CCTCCCACCCACTCCCCAATGCGGCCTCACCTGGGGCAGAAGCCCCTAGCTCCTCTGAGCCTCATGGGGC
CAGAGGAAGCAGTAGTTCGGGCGGCAAGAAATGCTACAAGCTGGAGAATGAGAAGCTGTTCGAAGAGTTC
CTTGAACTTTGTAAGATGCAGACAGCAGACCACCCTGAGGTGGTCCCATTCCTCTATAACCGGCAGCAAC
GTGCCCACTCTCTGTTTTTGGCCTCGGCGGAGTTCTGCAACATCCTCTCTAGGGTCCTGTCTCGGGCCCG
GAGCCGGCCAGCCAAGCTCTATGTCTACATCAATGAGCTCTGCACTGTTCTCAAGGCCCACTCAGCCAAA
AAGAAGCTGAACTTGGCCCCTGCCGCCACCACCTCCAATGAGCCCTCTGGGAATAACCCTCCCACACACC
TCTCCTTGGACCCCACAAATGCTGAAAACACTGCCTCTCAGTCTCCAAGGACCCGTGGTTCCCGGCGGCA
GATCCAGCGTTTGGAGCAGCTGCTGGCGCTCTATGTGGCAGAGATCCGGCGGCTGCAGGAAAAGGAGTTG
GATCTCTCAGAATTGGATGACCCAGACTCCGCATACCTGCAGGAGGCACGGTTGAAGCGTAAGCTGATCC
GCCTCTTTGGGCGACTATGTGAGCTGAAAGACTGCTCTTCACTGACCGGCCGTGTCATAGAGCAGCGCAT
CCCCTACCGTGGCACCCGCTACCCAGAGGTTAACAGGCGCATTGAGCGGCTCATCAACAAGCCAGGGCCT
GATACCTTCCCTGACTATGGGGATGTGCTTCGGGCTGTAGAGAAGGCAGCTGCCCGACACAGCCTTGGCC
TCCCCCGACAGCAGCTCCAGCTCATGGCTCAGGATGCCTTCCGAGATGTGGGCATCAGGTTACAGGAGCG
ACGTCACCTCGATCTCATCTACAACTTTGGCTGCCACCTCACAGATGACTATAGGCCAGGCGTTGACCCT
GCACTATCAGATCCTGTGTTGGCCCGGCGCCTTCGGGAAAACCGGAGTTTGGCCATGAGTCGGCTGGATG
AGGTCATCTCCAAATATGCAATGTTGCAAGACAAAAGTGAGGAGGGCGAGAGAAAAAAGAGAAGAGCTCG
GCTCCAAGGCACCTCTTCCCACTCTGCAGACACCCCCGAAGCCTCCTTGGATTCTGGTGAGGGCCCTAGT
GGAATGGCATCCCAGGGGTGCCCTTCTGCCTCCAGAGCTGAGACAGATGACGAAGACGATGAGGAGAGTG
ATGAGGAAGAGGAGGAGGAGGAGGAAGAAGAAGAGGAGGAGGCCACAGATTCTGAAGAGGAGGAGGATCT
GGAACAGATGCAGGAGGGTCAGGAGGATGATGAAGAGGAGGACGAAGAGGAAGAAGCAGCAGCAGGTAAA
GATGGAGACAAGAGCCCCATGTCCTCACTACAGATCTCCAATGAAAAGAACCTGGAACCTGGCAAACAGA
TCAGCAGATCTTCAGGGGAGCAGCAAAACAAAGGACGCATAGTGTCACCATCGTTACTGTCAGAAGAACC
CCTGGCCCCCTCCAGCATAGATGCTGAAAGCAATGGAGAACAGCCTGAGGAGCTGACCCTGGAGGAAGAA
AGCCCTGTGTCTCAGCTCTTTGAGCTAGAGATTGAAGCTTTGCCCCTGGATACCCCTTCCTCTGTGGAGA
CGGACATTTCCTCTTCCAGGAAGCAATCAGAGGAGCCCTTCACCACTGTCTTAGAGAATGGAGCAGGCAT
GGTCTCTTCTACTTCCTTCAATGGAGGCGTCTCTCCTCACAACTGGGGAGATTCTGGTCCCCCCTGCAAA
AAATCTCGGAAGGAGAAGAAGCAAACAGGATCAGGGCCATTAGGAAACAGCTATGTGGAAAGGCAAAGGT
CAGTGCATGAGAAGAATGGGAAAAAGATATGTACCCTGCCCAGCCCACCTTCCCCCTTGGCTTCCTTGGC
CCCAGTTGCTGATTCCTCCACGAGGGTGGACTCTCCCAGCCATGGCCTGGTGACCAGCTCCCTCTGCATC
CCTTCTCCAGCCCGGCTGTCCCAAACCCCCCATTCACAGCCTCCTCGGCCTGGTACTTGCAAGACAAGTG
TGGCCACACAATGCGATCCAGAAGAGATCATCGTGCTCTCAGACTCTGATTAG
